>Addgene plasmid #231200 | CA-0113 CMVTO-Renin(mouse)-ECL | addgene full sequence | sequence record 459378 | Addgene NGS Result
TCAGCTCCGGTTCCCAACGATCAAGGCGAGTTACATGATCCCCCATGTTGTGCAAAAAAGCGGTTAGCTC
CTTCGGTCCTCCGATCGTTGTCAGAAGTAAGTTGGCCGCAGTGTTATCACTCATGGTTATGGCAGCACTG
CATAATTCTCTTACTGTCATGCCATCCGTAAGATGCTTTTCTGTGACTGGTGAGTACTCAACCAAGTCAT
TCTGAGAATAGTGTATGCGGCGACCGAGTTGCTCTTGCCCGGCGTCAATACGGGATAATACCGCGCCACA
TAGCAGAACTTTAAAAGTGCTCATCATTGGAAAACGTTCTTCGGGGCGAAAACTCTCAAGGATCTTACCG
CTGTTGAGATCCAGTTCGATGTAACCCACTCGTGCACCCAACTGATCTTCAGCATCTTTTACTTTCACCA
GCGTTTCTGGGTGAGCAAAAACAGGAAGGCAAAATGCCGCAAAAAAGGGAATAAGGGCGACACGGAAATG
TTGAATACTCATACTCTTCCTTTTTCAATATTATTGAAGCATTTATCAGGGTTATTGTCTCATGAGCGGA
TACATATTTGAATGTATTTAGAAAAATAAACAAATAGGGGTTCCGCGCACATTTCCCCGAAAAGTGCCAC
CTGACGTCGACGGATCGGGAGATCTCCCGATCCCCTATGGTGCACTCTCAGTACAATCTGCTCTGATGCC
GCATAGTTAAGCCAGTATCTGCTCCCTGCTTGTGTGTTGGAGGTCGCTGAGTAGTGCGCGAGCAAAATTT
AAGCTACAACAAGGCAAGGCTTGACCGACAATTGCATGAAGAATCTGCTTAGGGTTAGGCGTTTTGCGCT
GCTTCGTACGGGCCAGATATACGCGTTGACATTGATTATTGACTAGTTATTAATAGTAATCAATTACGGG
GTCATTAGTTCATAGCCCATATATGGAGTTCCGCGTTACATAACTTACGGTAAATGGCCCGCCTGGCTGA
CCGCCCAACGACCCCCGCCCATTGACGTCAATAATGACGTATGTTCCCATAGTAACGCCAATAGGGACTT
TCCATTGACGTCAATGGGTGGAGTATTTACGGTAAACTGCCCACTTGGCAGTACATCAAGTGTATCATAT
GCCAAGTACGCCCCCTATTGACGTCAATGACGGTAAATGGCCCGCCTGGCATTATGCCCAGTACATGACC
TTATGGGACTTTCCTACTTGGCAGTACATCTACGTATTAGTCATCGCTATTACCATGGTGATGCGGTTTT
GGCAGTACATCAATGGGCGTGGATAGCGGTTTGACTCACGGGGATTTCCAAGTCTCCACCCCATTGACGT
CAATGGGAGTTTGTTTTGGCACCAAAATCAACGGGACTTTCCAAAATGTCGTAACAACTCCGCCCCATTG
ACGCAAATGGGCGGTAGGCGTGTACGGTGGGAGGTCTATATAAGCAGAGCTCTCCCTATCAGTGATAGAG
ATCTCCCTATCAGTGATAGAGATCGTCGACGAGCTCGTTTAGTGAACCGTCAGATCGCCTGGAGACGCCA
TCCACGCTGTTTTGACCTCCATAGAAGACACCGGGACCGATCCAGCCTCCGGACTCTAGCGTTTAAACTT
AAGCTTCGCCACCATGGATCGCCGTCGAATGCCACTCTGGGCTCTCTTGCTGTTATGGAGTCCCTGTACC
TTTTCCGCTAGCCCAGTGGTGCTAACTAATTACTTGAATACACAGTATTACGGCGAGATTGGCATCGGAA
CGCCACCGCAAACGTTCAAGGTCATATTTGATACAGGGAGTGCTAACTTATGGGTGCCTAGCACTAAATG
CAGTAGGCTGTACCTGGCCTGCGGCATCCACTCACTCTACGAATCTAGCGACTCGTCTAGTTACATGGAG
AACGGATCTGACTTTACAATCCATTACGGAAGTGGTAGAGTAAAAGGGTTCTTGTCCCAGGATAGTGTGA
CCGTTGGCGGCATTACAGTGACCCAGACCTTTGGGGAGGTCACAGAGCTGCCTCTAATTCCATTTATGCT
CGCAAAATTCGACGGGGTGCTGGGCATGGGCTTTCCAGCACAAGCCGTGGGGGGTGTAACTCCTGTGTTT
GACCACATCCTGTCTCAGGGTGTGCTGAAGGAAGAAGTCTTCTCAGTGTATTACAACAGGGGTAGCCATT
TACTGGGGGGTGAGGTTGTGTTGGGAGGTTCCGACCCCCAGCATTATCAGGGGAATTTCCACTACGTGTC
AATTTCAAAGACAGATTCCTGGCAGATCACAATGAAGGGGGTGTCGGTGGGCAGCAGCACCCTGCTGTGC
GAAGAAGGGTGTGCCGTAGTTGTCGACACCGGCTCTAGCTTCATTTCTGCCCCGACAAGCTCCCTGAAGC
TCATCATGCAGGCACTGGGAGCTAAAGAGAAGAGAATAGAGGAATATGTGGTTAATTGCTCCCAAGTCCC
CACCCTGCCAGATATATCTTTCGACCTAGGAGGCAGAGCCTACACTCTGTCCAGCACTGATTATGTCCTG
CAGTATCCTAATAGGCGGGATAAACTCTGTACGCTCGCTCTGCACGCCATGGATATTCCTCCCCCTACCG
GCCCCGTCTGGGTTCTCGGCGCTACCTTTATCCGCAAGTTCTATACAGAATTCGACCGACACAACAACCG
GATCGGATTCGCCTTGGCGCGGGGCGCCGGGACAGGAGGGTCTGGGGGTGGCACTGGCGGATCTGGAGGA
GACTACAAGGACGATGACGACAACGGCGGATCGGGGGGGTCTGGTGGTAGTGGCGGTTCGGGGGGAGGCA
CAGGTGGATCCCTGGTCGTGGTTGCTGGAGTCCTGTTTTGTTATGGCTTGCTAGTGACAGTGGCTCTTTG
TGTTGAAAACGGGGGCGGCTCTTAGGGCCCGAACAAAAACTCATCTCAGAAGAGGATCTGAATAGCGCCG
TCGACCATCATCATAATCATCATTGAGTTTAAACCCGCTGATCAGCCTCGACTGTGCCTTCTAGTTGCCA
GCCATCTGTTGTTTGCCCCTCCCCCGTGCCTTCCTTGACCCTGGAAGGTGCCACTCCCACTGTCCTTTCC
TAATAAAATGAGGAAATTGCATCGCATTGTCTGAGTAGGTGTCATTCTATTCTGGGGGGTGGGGTGGGGC
AGGACAGCAAGGGGGAGGATTGGGAAGACAATAGCAGGCATGCTGGGGATGCGGTGGGCTCTATGGAGAT
CTATCGATGTTCTGGGGATGCGGTGGGCTCTATGGCTTCTGAGGCGGAAAGAACCAGCTGGGGCTCTAGG
GGGTATCCCC
[124 nt withheld, positions 3301-3424]
C
[91 nt withheld, positions 3426-3516]
AGGGTGATGGTTCACGTACCTAGAAGTTCCTATTCCGAAGTTCCTATTCTCTAGAAAGTATAGGAACTTC
CTTGGCCAAAAAGCCTGAACTCACCGCGACGTCTGTCGAGAAGTTTCTGATCGAAAAGTTCGACAGCGTC
TCCGACCTGATGCAGCTCTCGGAGGGCGAAGAATCTCGTGCTTTCAGCTTCGATGTAGGAGGGCGTGGAT
ATGTCCTGCGGGTAAATAGCTGCGCCGATGGTTTCTACAAAGATCGTTATGTTTATCGGCACTTTGCATC
GGCCGCGCTCCCGATTCCGGAAGTGCTTGACATTGGGGAATTCAGCGAGAGCCTGACCTATTGCATCTCC
CGCCGTGCACAGGGTGTCACGTTGCAAGACCTGCCTGAAACCGAACTGCCCGCTGTTCTGCAGCCGGTCG
CGGAGGCCATGGATGCGATCGCTGCGGCCGATCTTAGCCAGACGAGCGGGTTCGGCCCATTCGGACCGCA
AGGAATCGGTCAATACACTACATGGCGTGATTTCATATGCGCGATTGCTGATCCCCATGTGTATCACTGG
CAAACTGTGATGGACGACACCGTCAGTGCGTCCGTCGCGCAGGCTCTCGATGAGCTGATGCTTTGGGCCG
AGGACTGCCCCGAAGTCCGGCACCTCGTGCACGCGGATTTCGGCTCCAACAATGTCCTGACGGACAATGG
CCGCATAACAGCGGTCATTGACTGGAGCGAGGCGATGTTCGGGGATTCCCAATACGAGGTCGCCAACATC
TTCTTCTGGAGGCCGTGGTTGGCTTGTATGGAGCAGCAGACGCGCTACTTCGAGCGGAGGCATCCGGAGC
TTGCAGGATCGCCGCGGCTCCGGGCGTATATGCTCCGCATTGGTCTTGACCAACTCTATCAGAGCTTGGT
TGACGGCAATTTCGATGATGCAGCTTGGGCGCAGGGTCGATGCGACGCAATCGTCCGATCCGGAGCCGGG
ACTGTCGGGCGTACACAAATCGCCCGCAGAAGCGCGGCCGTCTGGACCGATGGCTGTGTAGAAGTACTCG
CCGATAGTGGAAACCGACGCCCCAGCACTCGTCCGAGGGCAAAGGAATAGCACGTACTACGAGATTTCGA
TTCCACCGCCGCCTTCTATGAAAGGTTGGGCTTCGGAATCGTTTTCCGGGACGCCGGCTGGATGATCCTC
CAGCGCGGGGATCTCATGCTGGAGTTCTTCGCCCACCCCAACTTGTTTATTGCAGCTTATAATGGTTACA
AATAAAGCAATAGCATCACAAATTTCACAAATAAAGCATTTTTTTCACTGCATTCTAGTTGTGGTTTGTC
CAAACTCATCAATGTATCTTATCATGTCTGTATACCGTCGACCTCTAGCTAGAGCTTGGCGTAATCATGG
TCATAGCTGTTTCCTGTGTGAAATTGTTATCCGCTCACAATTCCACACAACATACGAGCCGGAAGCATAA
AGTGTAAAGCCTGGGGTGCCTAATGAGTGAGCTAACTCACATTAATTGCGTTGCGCTCACTGCCCGCTTT
CCAGTCGGGAAACCTGTCGTGCCAGCTGCATTAATGAATCGGCCAACGCGCGGGGAGAGGCGGTTTGCGT
ATTGGGCGCTCTTCCGCTTCCTCGCTCACTGACTCGCTGCGCTCGGTCGTTCGGCTGCGGCGAGCGGTAT
CAGCTCACTCAAAGGCGGTAATACGGTTATCCACAGAATCAGGGGATAACGCAGGAAAGAACATGTGAGC
AAAAGGCCAGCAAAAGGCCAGGAACCGTAAAAAGGCCGCGTTGCTGGCGTTTTTCCATAGGCTCCGCCCC
CCTGACGAGCATCACAAAAATCGACGCTCAAGTCAGAGGTGGCGAAACCCGACAGGACTATAAAGATACC
AGGCGTTTCCCCCTGGAAGCTCCCTCGTGCGCTCTCCTGTTCCGACCCTGCCGCTTACCGGATACCTGTC
CGCCTTTCTCCCTTCGGGAAGCGTGGCGCTTTCTCATAGCTCACGCTGTAGGTATCTCAGTTCGGTGTAG
GTCGTTCGCTCCAAGCTGGGCTGTGTGCACGAACCCCCCGTTCAGCCCGACCGCTGCGCCTTATCCGGTA
ACTATCGTCTTGAGTCCAACCCGGTAAGACACGACTTATCGCCACTGGCAGCAGCCACTGGTAACAGGAT
TAGCAGAGCGAGGTATGTAGGCGGTGCTACAGAGTTCTTGAAGTGGTGGCCTAACTACGGCTACACTAGA
AGAACAGTATTTGGTATCTGCGCTCTGCTGAAGCCAGTTACCTTCGGAAAAAGAGTTGGTAGCTCTTGAT
CCGGCAAACAAACCACCGCTGGTAGCGGTGGTTTTTTTGTTTGCAAGCAGCAGATTACGCGCAGAAAAAA
AGGATCTCAAGAAGATCCTTTGATCTTTTCTACGGGGTCTGACGCTCAGTGGAACGAAAACTCACGTTAA
GGGATTTTGGTCATGAGATTATCAAAAAGGATCTTCACCTAGATCCTTTTAAATTAAAAATGAAGTTTTA
AATCAATCTAAAGTATATATGAGTAAACTTGGTCTGACAGTTACCAATGCTTAATCAGTGAGGCACCTAT
CTCAGCGATCTGTCTATTTCGTTCATCCATAGTTGCCTGACTCCCCGTCGTGTAGATAACTACGATACGG
GAGGGCTTACCATCTGGCCCCAGTGCTGCAATGATACCGCGAGACCCACGCTCACCGGCTCCAGATTTAT
CAGCAATAAACCAGCCAGCCGGAAGGGCCGAGCGCAGAAGTGGTCCTGCAACTTTATCCGCCTCCATCCA
GTCTATTAATTGTTGCCGGGAAGCTAGAGTAAGTAGTTCGCCAGTTAATAGTTTGCGCAACGTTGTTGCC
ATTGCTACAGGCATCGTGGTGTCACGCTCGTCGTTTGGTATGGCTTCAT
Features (pLannotate 1.2.2; 23 found; start..end, strand, type, name):
    503..607     -  promoter       AmpR promoter: bla
    666..718     -  misc_feature   bom (fragment): basis of mobility region from pBR322
    868..1247    +  enhancer       CMV enhancer: human cytomegalovirus immediate early enhancer
   1248..1451    +  promoter       CMV promoter: human cytomegalovirus (CMV) immediate early promoter
   1453..1472    +  promoter       PLtetO-1 promoter (fragment): modified phage lambda PL promoter with tet operator sites (Lutz and Bujard, 1997)
   1474..1493    +  promoter       PLtetO-1 promoter (fragment): modified phage lambda PL promoter with tet operator sites (Lutz and Bujard, 1997)
   1501..1534    +  promoter       TRE3GV promoter (fragment): 3rd-generation Tet-responsive promoter that can be activated by binding of Tet-On® 3G, optimized for retroviral and lentiviral vectors
   1624..2682    +  CDS            Ren1 (fragment): RENI1_MOUSE - Also known as Ren, Ren-1. Experimental evidence at protein level: Swiss-Prot protein existence level 1. Renin is a highly specific endopeptidase, whose only known function is to generate angiotensin I from angiotensinogen in the plasma, initiating a cascade of reactions that produce an elevation of blood pressure and increased sodium retention by the kidney. From Mus musculus (Mouse).
   2809..2874    +  CDS            Cd28 (fragment): CD28_MOUSE - Experimental evidence at protein level: Swiss-Prot protein existence level 1. Involved in T-cell activation, the induction of cell proliferation and cytokine production and promotion of T-cell survival. Enhances the production of IL4 and IL10 in T-cells in conjunction with TCR/CD3 ligation and CD40L costimulation. From Mus musculus (Mouse).
   2992..3216    +  polyA_signal   bGH poly(A) signal: bovine growth hormone polyadenylation signal
   3232..3255    +  polyA_signal   bGH poly(A) signal (fragment): bovine growth hormone polyadenylation signal
   3259..3280    +  promoter       SV40 promoter (fragment): SV40 enhancer and early promoter
   3301..3534    +  rep_origin     f1 ori (fragment) (sequence partly withheld): f1 bacteriophage origin of replication; arrow indicates direction of (+) strand synthesis
   3539..3586    +  protein_bind   FRT: FLP-mediated recombination occurs in the 8-bp core sequence TCTAGAAA (Turan and Bode, 2011). FLP recombinase from the Saccharomyces cerevisiae 2μ plasmid
   3594..4616    +  CDS            HygR: aminoglycoside phosphotransferase from E. coli; aph(4)-Ia; confers resistance to hygromycin
   4626..4751    +  CDS            ble (fragment): BLE_KLEPN - Experimental evidence at protein level: Swiss-Prot protein existence level 1. Binding protein with a strong affinity to the bleomycin family of antibiotics. Binds to CL990; an antimitotic-antibiotic compound. From Klebsiella pneumoniae.
   4746..4867    +  polyA_signal   SV40 poly(A) signal: SV40 polyadenylation signal
   4940..4956    -  protein_bind   lac operator: The lac repressor binds to the lac operator to inhibit transcription in E. coli. This inhibition can be relieved by adding lactose or isopropyl-β-D-thiogalactopyranoside (IPTG). lac repressor encoded by lacI
   4964..4994    -  promoter       lac promoter: promoter for the E. coli lac operon
   5009..5030    -  protein_bind   CAP binding site: CAP binding activates transcription in the presence of cAMP. E. coli catabolite activator protein
   5043..5135    -  CDS            lacI (fragment): lac repressor; lacI; The lac repressor binds to the lac operator to inhibit transcription in E. coli. This inhibition can be relieved by adding lactose or isopropyl-β-D-thiogalactopyranoside (IPTG).
   5318..5906    -  rep_origin     ori: high-copy-number ColE1/pMB1/pBR322/pUC origin of replication
   6077..502     -  CDS            AmpR (across the origin): β-lactamase; bla; confers resistance to ampicillin, carbenicillin, and related antibiotics
