[The description below was written by a language model from this plasmid's Addgene catalogue record and pLannotate feature annotations shown in this document.]
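Description:
CA-0113 CMVTO-Renin(mouse)-ECL is a 6,435 nt mammalian expression plasmid built on a CMVTO-FlpIn backbone. It is propagated in E. coli through a high-copy ColE1/pUC-type origin and selected with ampicillin via the bla gene and its native promoter. Remnants of an f1 origin, a lac promoter/operator region and a pBR322 bom fragment are also annotated as backbone carry-over.

The expression cassette uses the human CMV immediate-early enhancer and promoter, followed directly by two short tet operator-containing segments. This is the "CMV-TO" arrangement, in which transcription is constitutive in ordinary cells but can be repressed by Tet repressor and relieved with tetracycline or doxycycline in TetR-expressing hosts. Downstream lies a coding sequence matching most of mouse renin (Ren1), the aspartyl endopeptidase that cleaves angiotensinogen. It is followed by a short fragment matching mouse CD28 and terminated by the bGH polyadenylation signal. The size of the CD28 match would fit a transmembrane-type segment that tethers the protease to a membrane, but the record does not define the "ECL" suffix or the sequences between the annotated parts, so this reading is tentative.

Behind the cassette sits an FRT site immediately upstream of a hygromycin resistance gene that has no annotated promoter of its own, with an SV40 poly(A) signal. This is the usual Flp-In design: FLP-mediated recombination into a genomic FRT landing pad activates HygR, allowing selection of single-copy, isogenic stable lines. The plasmid can also be used for transient transfection. The associated work concerns the use of orthogonalized proteases to control secreted signals, which suggests that this construct supplies the mouse renin component.
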