Addgene plasmid #231200: CA-0113 CMVTO-Renin(mouse)-ECL
Depositing lab: Xiaojing Gao. Publication: Orthogonalized human protease control of secreted signals. Aldrete CA, Call CC, Sant'Anna LE, Vlahos AE, Pei J, Cong Q, Gao XJ. Nat Chem Biol. 2025 Jan 15. doi: 10.1038/s41589-024-01831-x. PubMed 39814991.
Backbone
  Vector backbone: CMVTO-FlpIn
  Vector type: Mammalian Expression
Growth in bacteria
  Bacterial resistance: Ampicillin, 100 μg/mL
  Growth temperature: 37°C
  Growth strain: DH5alpha
  Copy number: High Copy
Gene/Insert
  Gene/Insert name: Renin(mouse)-ECL
  Species: M. musculus (mouse)
  Entrez Gene: Ren1 (a.k.a. Ren, Ren-1, Ren-A, Ren1c, Ren1d, Rn-1, Rnr)
  Cloning method: Ligation Independent Cloning
Terms and licenses: Academic/Nonprofit Terms; Industry Terms: Not Available to Industry
How to cite: CA-0113 CMVTO-Renin(mouse)-ECL was a gift from Xiaojing Gao (Addgene plasmid # 231200 ; http://n2t.net/addgene:231200 ; RRID:Addgene_231200)
